Addgene plasmid #239357: p4919
Purpose: Expression of Rice Cullin, Rice SKP1, Rice Rbx1, and G418 resistance by read through transcription after integration into the tubulin locus
Depositing lab: Mark Carrington. Depositing organization: University of Cambridge. Publication: An auxin-inducible degron system for trypanosomes. Alexandra Klein, Alice McDowell, Christian R S Reis, Rodrigo Pontes de Lima, Danielle M N Moura, Janaina de Freitas Nascimento, Osvaldo P de Melo Neto, Mark Carrington. bioRxiv 2025.06.17.660065 10.1101/2025.06.17.660065.
Backbone
  Vector backbone: pGEM-T (?)
  Backbone manufacturer: Promega
  Backbone size w/o insert (bp): 2973
  Total vector size (bp): 9207
  Modifications to backbone: Addition of PacI site
  Selectable markers: Neomycin (select with G418)
Growth in bacteria
  Bacterial resistance: Ampicillin, 100 μg/mL
  Growth temperature: 37°C
  Growth strain: NEB Stable
  Copy number: High Copy
Gene/Insert
  Gene/Insert name: Rice CUL1, Rice SKP1, Rice RBX1 and G418 resistance (alt name: CUL1 = CDC53 = Cullin)
  Species: Oryza sativa
  Insert size (bp): 6237
  GenBank ID: CUL1: XP_015619069 SKP1: NP_001411237. RBX1: XP_015625781.1 G418 resistance: AAO21931.1
  Promoter: none
  Tag / fusion protein: CUL1, SKP1 and RBX1 are all Ty epitope tagged (C terminal on insert)
  Cloning method: Gene Synthesis
  Sequencing primers: 5′ T7; 3′ SP6
Terms and licenses: Academic/Nonprofit Terms; Industry Terms: Not Available to Industry
How to cite: p4919 was a gift from Mark Carrington (Addgene plasmid # 239357 ; http://n2t.net/addgene:239357 ; RRID:Addgene_239357)
