[The description below was written by a language model from this plasmid's Addgene catalogue record and pLannotate feature annotations shown in this document.]
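Description:
p4919 is an integrating expression construct for trypanosomes, built on what the record tentatively lists as a pGEM-T backbone modified by addition of a PacI site. In E. coli it is maintained as a high-copy plasmid through a ColE1/pUC-type origin and selected with ampicillin via the β-lactamase gene. The backbone also carries an f1 origin, residual lacZα and lac promoter/operator elements, and flanking T7 and SP6 promoters. Short annotated matches to CEN/ARS, bom and lacI are small fragments and probably not functional parts.

The synthesized insert of about 6.2 kb contains four open reading frames in the same orientation: rice (Oryza sativa) CUL1 (cullin/CDC53), rice SKP1, rice RBX1, and a neomycin phosphotransferase gene conferring G418 resistance. The automated annotation labels the RBX1 reading frame by its Arabidopsis homologue, whereas the catalogue entry identifies it as the rice protein. CUL1, SKP1 and RBX1 each carry a C-terminal Ty epitope tag for detection. The cassette has no promoter of its own: after integration into the tubulin locus, all four genes are expressed by read-through transcription from the surrounding chromosomal locus. The intervals between the coding sequences and the ends of the insert are unannotated, so the targeting sequences and any RNA-processing elements are not described in the record.

CUL1, SKP1 and RBX1 are core subunits of the SCF E3 ubiquitin ligase. According to the associated publication title, the plasmid forms part of an auxin-inducible degron system for trypanosomes, supplying plant SCF components with G418 selection of integrants. The auxin-receptor F-box protein is not among the listed inserts.
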