Features (pLannotate 1.2.2; 17 found; start..end, strand, type, name):
    412..2643    +  CDS            CUL1: CUL1_ORYSJ - Also known as CUL1-1 From Oryza sativa subsp. japonica (Rice).
   3099..3617    +  CDS            SKP1: SKP1_ORYSJ - Also known as OSK1 From Oryza sativa subsp. japonica (Rice).
   4060..4407    +  CDS            RBX1A: RBX1A_ARATH - Also known as ROC1. Experimental evidence at protein level: Swiss-Prot protein existence level 1. Component of the SCF (SKP1-CUL1-F-box protein) E3 ubiquitin ligase complex, which mediates the ubiquitination and subsequent proteasomal degradation of target proteins. The SCF complex plays a crucial role in regulating response to auxin and is essential for growth and development. Through the RING-type zinc finger, seems to recruit the E2 ubiquitination enzyme, to the complex and brings it into close proximity to the substrate. Promotes the neddylation of CUL1. From Arabidopsis thal
   4852..5643    +  CDS            neo: KKA2_KLEPN - Also known as kan, nptII. Experimental evidence at protein level: Swiss-Prot protein existence level 1. Resistance to kanamycin, neomycin, paromomycin, ribostamycin, butirosin and gentamicin B. From Klebsiella pneumoniae.
   5776..5796    -  misc_feature   CEN/ARS (fragment): S. cerevisiae CEN6 centromere fused to an autonomously replicating sequence
   6334..6352    -  promoter       SP6 promoter: promoter for bacteriophage SP6 RNA polymerase
   6394..6410    -  protein_bind   lac operator: The lac repressor binds to the lac operator to inhibit transcription in E. coli. This inhibition can be relieved by adding lactose or isopropyl-β-D-thiogalactopyranoside (IPTG). lac repressor encoded by lacI
   6418..6448    -  promoter       lac promoter: promoter for the E. coli lac operon
   6463..6484    -  protein_bind   CAP binding site: CAP binding activates transcription in the presence of cAMP. E. coli catabolite activator protein
   6497..6589    -  CDS            lacI (fragment): lac repressor; lacI; The lac repressor binds to the lac operator to inhibit transcription in E. coli. This inhibition can be relieved by adding lactose or isopropyl-β-D-thiogalactopyranoside (IPTG).
   6772..7360    -  rep_origin     ori: high-copy-number ColE1/pMB1/pBR322/pUC origin of replication
   7531..8391    -  CDS            AmpR: β-lactamase; bla; confers resistance to ampicillin, carbenicillin, and related antibiotics
   8392..8496    -  promoter       AmpR promoter: bla
   8523..8573    +  misc_feature   bom (fragment): basis of mobility region from pBR322
   8601..9029    -  rep_origin     f1 ori (sequence partly withheld): f1 bacteriophage origin of replication; arrow indicates direction of (+) strand synthesis
   9033..9190    -  CDS            lacZα (fragment): LacZα fragment of β-galactosidase; lacZ fragment
   9193..2       +  promoter       T7 promoter (across the origin): promoter for bacteriophage T7 RNA polymerase
>Addgene plasmid #239357 | p4919 | addgene full sequence | sequence record 478765 | Addgene NGS Result
GGGCGAATTGGGCCCGACGTCGCATGCTCCCGGCCGCCATGGCCGCGGGATTTTAATTAATAGAAAGTGT
GACAACGTCGCACCATGTGTAGGTTTTCATTTATGTTCTTTCTTTCTTTTTTTTGTGAATTTGTTTTCTG
TCTCAAATGTTTTTAATTCGCTTGGGACCTATGTTTTTCTTGTTTTTTTGCTCACCCTTTGTGTAGGAGG
CACCCTGTCACGTCTGTGGTTGCGTGTATGCCTTCCTTCCCCTTATTCGCTTCTTCCTGTCGTGTCACAC
CTCTTTCTCTCTCTCCCTTTCCGCCTTTTCTTTCAATCTTGTTTTCTCGACCAGCCCTACTAGAGGAGAA
AGAACAGTAACCCTTTCATCAAAGAAAATAGTTCAAACGAATTCATAAAGCTTCCGCAACAATGGCAACG
CACGAGCGCAAGACGATTGACCTCGAGCAAGGATGGGAGTTCATGCAAAAGGGAATTACGAAGCTCAAGA
ACATTCTCGAGGGAAAGCCCGAGCCCCAATTCAGCAGCGAGGACTACATGATGCTCTACACGACGATTTA
CAACATGTGCACGCAAAAGCCCCCCCACGACTACAGCCAACAACTCTACGAGAAGTACCGCGAGAGCTTC
GAGGAGTACATTACGAGCATGGTGCTCCCCAGCCTCCGCGAGAAGCACGACGAGTTCATGCTCCGCGAGC
TCGTGAAGCGCTGGAGCAACCACAAGGTGATGGTGCGCTGGCTCAGCCGCTTCTTCCACTACCTCGACCG
CTACTTCATTAGCCGCCGCAGCCTCCCCCAACTCAGCGAGGTGGGACTCAGCTGCTTCCGCGACCTCGTG
TACCAAGAGATTAAGGGAAAGGTGAAGAGCGCAGTGATTAGCCTCATTGACCAAGAGCGCGAGGGAGAGC
AAATTGACCGCGCACTCCTCAAGAACGTGCTCGACATTTTCGTGGAGATTGGACTCACGAGCATGGACTA
CTACGAGAACGACTTCGAGGACTTCCTCCTCAAGGACACGGCAGACTACTACAGCATTAAGGCACAAACG
TGGATTCTCGAGGACAGCTGCCCCGACTACATGCTCAAGGCAGAGGAGTGCCTCAAGCGCGAGAAGGAGC
GCGTGGCACACTACCTCCACAGCAGCAGCGAGCAAAAGCTCCTCGAGAAGGTGCAACACGAGCTCCTCAC
GCAATACGCAAGCCAACTCCTCGAGAAGGAGCACAGCGGATGCCACGCACTCCTCCGCGACGACAAGGTG
GACGACCTCAGCCGCATGTACCGCCTCTTCAGCCGCATTACGCGCGGACTCGAGCCCGTGAGCCAAATTT
TCAAGCAACACGTGACGAACGAGGGAACGGCACTCGTGAAGCAAGCAGAGGACGCAGCAAGCAACAAGAA
GCCCGAGAAGAAGGAGATTGTGGGACTCCAAGAGCAAGTGTTCGTGCGCAAGATTATTGAGCTCCACGAC
AAGTACGTGGCATACGTGACGGACTGCTTCCAAGGACACACGCTCTTCCACAAGGCACTCAAGGAGGCAT
TCGAGGTGTTCTGCAACAAGGGAGTGAGCGGAAGCAGCAGCGCAGAGCTCCTCGCAACGTTCTGCGACAA
CATTCTCAAGAAGGGAGGAAGCGAGAAGCTCAGCGACGAGGCAATTGAGGACACGCTCGAGAAGGTGGTG
CGCCTCCTCGCATACATTAGCGACAAGGACCTCTTCGCAGAGTTCTACCGCAAGAAGCTCGCACGCCGCC
TCCTCTTCGACAAGAGCGCAAACGACGAGCACGAGCGCAGCATTCTCACGAAGCTCAAGCAACAATGCGG
AGGACAATTCACGAGCAAGATGGAGGGAATGGTGACGGACCTCACGGTGGCACGCGACCACCAAGCAAAG
TTCGAGGAGTTCATTAGCACGCACAGCGAGCTCAACCCCGGAATTGCACTCGCAGTGACGGTGCTCACGA
CGGGATTCTGGCCCAGCTACAAGAGCTTCGACATTAACCTCCCCGCAGAGATGGTGAAGTGCGTGGAGGT
GTTCAAGGAGTTCTACCAAACGCGCACGAAGCACCGCAAGCTCACGTGGATTTACAGCCTCGGAACGTGC
AACATTAACGCAAAGTTCGAGGCAAAGACGATTGAGCTCATTGTGACGACGTACCAAGCAGCACTCCTCC
TCCTCTTCAACGGAGTGGACCGCCTCAGCTACAGCGAGATTGTGACGCAACTCAACCTCAGCGACGACGA
CGTGGTGCGCCTCCTCCACAGCCTCAGCTGCGCAAAGTACAAGATTCTCAGCAAGGAGCCCAACAACCGC
AGCATTAGCCCCAACGACGTGTTCGAGTTCAACAGCAAGTTCACGGACAAGCTCCGCCGCCTCAAGATTC
CCCTCCCCCCCGTGGACGAGAAGAAGAAGGTGGTGGAGGACGTGGACAAGGACCGCCGCTACGCAATTGA
CGCAAGCATTGTGCGCATTATGAAGAGCCGCAAGGTGCTCGGACACCAACAACTCGTGATGGAGTGCGTG
GAGCAACTCGGACGCATGTTCAAGCCCGACTTCAAGGCAATTAAGAAGCGCATTGAGGACCTCATTACGC
GCGACTACCTCGAGCGCGACAAGGACAACCCCAACGTGTACCGCTACCTCGCAGGTTCCGGATCTTCCGA
GGTCCACACCAACCAGGACCCGCTCGACTAGTGTGGCCGCAATTATTATGTAAATTGAGTGCAACTAGTT
ATTTGATGCCAATGTCTTGTGCAGTCTTTTCTTATTCTTGTACTAGATGTAATAAAGGCCCAACTGGGTC
GGTATATGTAGGTCACCATGATGCGTTTTCGAGCATCCGCTCTGTTATTGTGCCAAACCGACGGCTTCCG
GCACCACCACTTGCCTGTGTAGCTTTAACATTGCACTGATGCTCACACTTTTCTTCATCATCTTGTACGC
GTCCGGCAAACAGTTTTTCGCAATAGCTTGTAGGAAAGCAAGGAATAAGATCTAGAAACATCACGTAAGA
ACTTCAAGCACCAGACAGAAATCACACAACTTTCAACACAAGAAATCGATTATCCTTAATAAAAGAGTGC
TACCGGATCCCCGCAACAATGGCTGCCGAGGGCGAGAAAAAGATGATTACGCTCAAGAGCTCCGACGGTG
AGGAGTTCGAGGTGGAGGAGGCCGTCGCTATGGAGAGCCAGACCATCCGCCACATGATTGAGGACGACTG
CGCAGACAACGGAATCCCCCTCCCCAACGTCAACTCCAAGATTCTCAGCAAGGTGATCGAGTATTGCAAC
AAGCACGTCCACGCTGCCGCCGCTGCCGCATCCAAAGCAGCCGACGACGCTGCTTCCGCCGCAGCCGCCG
TGCCCCCGCCGAGCGGCGAGGACCTCAAGAACTGGGACGCTGACTTCGTCAAGGTCGACCAGGCTACACT
CTTCGACCTCATCCTCGCTGCAAACTATCTCAACATTAAAGGACTCCTCGACCTCACGTGCCAGACGGTG
GCAGACATGATCAAGGGAAAAACACCGGAGGAGATTCGTAAGACGTTCAACATTAAGAACGACTTCACAC
CGGAGGAGGAGGAGGAGATCCGTCGTGAGAACCAGTGGGCATTCGAGGGTTCCGGATCTTCCGAGGTCCA
CACCAACCAGGACCCGCTCGACTAGTGTGGCCGCAATTATTATGTAAATTGAGTGCAACTAGTTATTTGA
TGCCAATGTCTTGTGCAGTCTTTTCTTATTCTTGTACTAGATGTAATAAAGGCCCAACTGGGTCGGTATA
TGTAGGTCACCATGATGCGTTTTCGAGCATCCGCTCTGTTATTGTGCCAAACCGACGGCTTCCGGCACCA
CCACTTGCCTGTGTAGCTTTAACATTGCACTGATGCTCACACTTTTCTTCATCATCTTGTACGCGTCCGG
CAAACAGTTTTTCGCAATAGCTTGTAGGAAAGCAAGGAATAAGATCTAGAAACATCACGTAAGAACTTCA
AGCACCAGACAGAAATCACACAACTTTCAACACAAGAAATCGATTATCCTTAATAAAAGAGTGCTACCCG
CAACAATGGACAAGGGAGACGTGGCAGTGGCAGTGCCCCCCAGCATTGCAGGAGCAAGCAGCAGCGGAGC
AAAGAAGGGAAAGCGCTTCGAGATTAAGAAGTGGAACGCAGTGAGCCTCTGGGCATGGGACATTGTGGTG
GACAACTGCGCAATTTGCCGCAACCACATTATGGACCTCTGCATTGAGTGCCAAGCAAACCAAGCAAGCG
CAACGAGCGAGGAGTGCACGGTGGCATGGGGAGTGTGCAACCACGCATTCCACTTCCACTGCATTAGCCG
CTGGCTCAAGACGCGCCAAGTGTGCCCCCTCGACAACAGCGAGTGGGAGTTCCAAAAGTACGGACACGGT
TCCGGATCTTCCGAGGTCCACACCAACCAGGACCCGCTCGACTAGTGTGGCCGCAATTATTATGTAAATT
GAGTGCAACTAGTTATTTGATGCCAATGTCTTGTGCAGTCTTTTCTTATTCTTGTACTAGATGTAATAAA
GGCCCAACTGGGTCGGTATATGTAGGTCACCATGATGCGTTTTCGAGCATCCGCTCTGTTATTGTGCCAA
ACCGACGGCTTCCGGCACCACCACTTGCCTGTGTAGCTTTAACATTGCACTGATGCTCACACTTTTCTTC
ATCATCTTGTACGCGTCCGGCAAACAGTTTTTCGCAATAGCTTGTAGGAAAGCAAGGAATAAGATCTAGA
AACATCACGTAAGAACTTCAAGCACCAGACAGAAATCACACAACTTTCAACACAAGAAATCGATTATCCT
TAATAAAAGAGTGCTACCCATATGATTGAACAAGATGGATTGCACGCAGGTTCTCCGGCCGCTTGGGTGG
AGAGGCTATTCGGCTATGACTGGGCACAACAGACAATCGGCTGCTCTGATGCCGCCGTGTTCCGGCTGTC
AGCGCAGGGGCGCCCGGTTCTTTTTGTCAAGACCGACCTGTCCGGTGCCCTGAATGAACTGCAGGACGAG
GCAGCGCGGCTATCGTGGCTGGCCACGACGGGCGTTCCTTGCGCAGCTGTGCTCGACGTTGTCACTGAAG
CGGGAAGGGACTGGCTGCTATTGGGCGAAGTGCCGGGGCAGGATCTCCTGTCATCTCACCTTGCTCCTGC
CGAGAAAGTATCCATCATGGCTGATGCAATGCGGCGGCTGCATACGCTTGATCCGGCTACCTGCCCATTC
GACCACCAAGCGAAACATCGCATCGAGCGAGCACGTACTCGGATGGAAGCCGGTCTTGTCGATCAGGATG
ATCTGGACGAAGAGCATCAGGGGCTCGCGCCAGCCGAACTGTTCGCCAGGCTCAAGGCGCGCATGCCCGA
CGGCGAGGATCTCGTCGTGACCCATGGCGATGCCTGCTTGCCGAATATCATGGTGGAAAATGGCCGCTTT
TCTGGATTCATCGACTGTGGCCGGCTGGGTGTGGCGGACCGCTATCAGGACATAGCGTTGGCTACCCGTG
ATATTGCTGAAGAGCTTGGCGGCGAATGGGCTGACCGCTTCCTCGTGCTTTACGGTATCGCCGCTCCCGA
TTCGCAGCGCATCGCCTTCTATCGCCTTCTTGACGAGTTCTTCTGATTCGAATAGACGCGGACGGGGCAT
TTCCCGTTCGTCATTAGCAGTAGGTAATGAAGATGTTTGTTTCTCGTCCCCTTTCTCCTTCGTCCTTCTG
TCATTTTGTTCTTTTGTGTTTATGTTTTGTTGTTGTTTTCTTTAATTTTTTTTTTTCTTCCACGTTTGTG
TACATCCGCGCGCCACTCTATTCAGAGAGCCACGGATAGTAGAGGAGGTGGGAAGGGTATATGAGGGACA
CGCGTACCATGATGTGGGATGTATTGGGGTCCCTGTCTGTCCTTACGTGACTATGTATGAACCGTCACGT
GTAAGATGAGCTAGTGAGATCAACAGTACAACTCATCAACACGCCTTCTTCTCGTTAAATGTACACAATC
TTGATCCTCCACCTTTATGGGTCCCATTGTTTGCCTCTTCCGCTGTGTGGAGTGCGCCTACACGCACTTC
TCACTTCGTAAGTGGTGGTGGCGTAAGTATTGCCTAATGTTGACTCTATATTCTCCTCTCCTCACCCCCT
CGCGGTGCTGATTTCTGACAGATCTTCAAACACTAGTTTAAGCAAAGGACTATTCATCCGTTTATATTAG
CAACAGTAGGTACTAGCACCACTAACAACAACAACAAAGCACTTCTATTTATTTATCATGTTAATTAAAA
TCACTAGTGCGGCCGCCTGCATAGCTTGAGTATTCTATAGTGTCACCTAAATAGCTTGGCGTAATCATGG
TCATAGCTGTTTCCTGTGTGAAATTGTTATCCGCTCACAATTCCACACAACATACGAGCCGGAAGCATAA
AGTGTAAAGCCTGGGGTGCCTAATGAGTGAGCTAACTCACATTAATTGCGTTGCGCTCACTGCCCGCTTT
CCAGTCGGGAAACCTGTCGTGCCAGCTGCATTAATGAATCGGCCAACGCGCGGGGAGAGGCGGTTTGCGT
ATTGGGCGCTCTTCCGCTTCCTCGCTCACTGACTCGCTGCGCTCGGTCGTTCGGCTGCGGCGAGCGGTAT
CAGCTCACTCAAAGGCGGTAATACGGTTATCCACAGAATCAGGGGATAACGCAGGAAAGAACATGTGAGC
AAAAGGCCAGCAAAAGGCCAGGAACCGTAAAAAGGCCGCGTTGCTGGCGTTTTTCCATAGGCTCCGCCCC
CCTGACGAGCATCACAAAAATCGACGCTCAAGTCAGAGGTGGCGAAACCCGACAGGACTATAAAGATACC
AGGCGTTTCCCCCTGGAAGCTCCCTCGTGCGCTCTCCTGTTCCGACCCTGCCGCTTACCGGATACCTGTC
CGCCTTTCTCCCTTCGGGAAGCGTGGCGCTTTCTCATAGCTCACGCTGTAGGTATCTCAGTTCGGTGTAG
GTCGTTCGCTCCAAGCTGGGCTGTGTGCACGAACCCCCCGTTCAGCCCGACCGCTGCGCCTTATCCGGTA
ACTATCGTCTTGAGTCCAACCCGGTAAGACACGACTTATCGCCACTGGCAGCAGCCACTGGTAACAGGAT
TAGCAGAGCGAGGTATGTAGGCGGTGCTACAGAGTTCTTGAAGTGGTGGCCTAACTACGGCTACACTAGA
AGAACAGTATTTGGTATCTGCGCTCTGCTGAAGCCAGTTACCTTCGGAAAAAGAGTTGGTAGCTCTTGAT
CCGGCAAACAAACCACCGCTGGTAGCGGTGGTTTTTTTGTTTGCAAGCAGCAGATTACGCGCAGAAAAAA
AGGATCTCAAGAAGATCCTTTGATCTTTTCTACGGGGTCTGACGCTCAGTGGAACGAAAACTCACGTTAA
GGGATTTTGGTCATGAGATTATCAAAAAGGATCTTCACCTAGATCCTTTTAAATTAAAAATGAAGTTTTA
AATCAATCTAAAGTATATATGAGTAAACTTGGTCTGACAGTTACCAATGCTTAATCAGTGAGGCACCTAT
CTCAGCGATCTGTCTATTTCGTTCATCCATAGTTGCCTGACTCCCCGTCGTGTAGATAACTACGATACGG
GAGGGCTTACCATCTGGCCCCAGTGCTGCAATGATACCGCGAGACCCACGCTCACCGGCTCCAGATTTAT
CAGCAATAAACCAGCCAGCCGGAAGGGCCGAGCGCAGAAGTGGTCCTGCAACTTTATCCGCCTCCATCCA
GTCTATTAATTGTTGCCGGGAAGCTAGAGTAAGTAGTTCGCCAGTTAATAGTTTGCGCAACGTTGTTGCC
ATTGCTACAGGCATCGTGGTGTCACGCTCGTCGTTTGGTATGGCTTCATTCAGCTCCGGTTCCCAACGAT
CAAGGCGAGTTACATGATCCCCCATGTTGTGCAAAAAAGCGGTTAGCTCCTTCGGTCCTCCGATCGTTGT
CAGAAGTAAGTTGGCCGCAGTGTTATCACTCATGGTTATGGCAGCACTGCATAATTCTCTTACTGTCATG
CCATCCGTAAGATGCTTTTCTGTGACTGGTGAGTACTCAACCAAGTCATTCTGAGAATAGTGTATGCGGC
GACCGAGTTGCTCTTGCCCGGCGTCAATACGGGATAATACCGCGCCACATAGCAGAACTTTAAAAGTGCT
CATCATTGGAAAACGTTCTTCGGGGCGAAAACTCTCAAGGATCTTACCGCTGTTGAGATCCAGTTCGATG
TAACCCACTCGTGCACCCAACTGATCTTCAGCATCTTTTACTTTCACCAGCGTTTCTGGGTGAGCAAAAA
CAGGAAGGCAAAATGCCGCAAAAAAGGGAATAAGGGCGACACGGAAATGTTGAATACTCATACTCTTCCT
TTTTCAATATTATTGAAGCATTTATCAGGGTTATTGTCTCATGAGCGGATACATATTTGAATGTATTTAG
AAAAATAAACAAATAGGGGTTCCGCGCACATTTCCCCGAAAAGTGCCACCTGATGCGGTGTGAAATACCG
CACAGATGCGTAAGGAGAAAATACCGCATCAGGAAATTGTAAGCGTTAATATTTTGTTAAAATTCGCGTT
AAATTTTTGTTAAATCAGCTCATTTTTTAACCAATAGGCCGAAATCGGCAAAATCCCTTATAAATCAAAA
GAATAGACCGAGATAGGGT
[37 nt withheld, positions 8700-8736]
AAAGAACGTGGACTCCAACGTCAAAGG
[49 nt withheld, positions 8764-8812]
T
[91 nt withheld, positions 8814-8904]
G
[124 nt withheld, positions 8906-9029]
CCATTCGCCATTCAGGCTGCGCAACTGTTGGGAAGGGCGATCGGTGCGGGCCTCTTCGCTATTACGCCAG
CTGGCGAAAGGGGGATGTGCTGCAAGGCGATTAAGTTGGGTAACGCCAGGGTTTTCCCAGTCACGACGTT
GTAAAACGACGGCCAGTGAATTGTAATACGACTCACTATA
